>Addgene plasmid #89481 | ARHGEF11(DHPH)-CRY2-mCherry | addgene full sequence | sequence record 183280 | Addgene NGS Result
TAATAGTAATCAATTACGGGGTCATTAGTTCATAGCCCATATATGGAGTTCCGCGTTACATAACTTACGG
TAAATGGCCCGCCTGGCTGACCGCCCAACGACCCCCGCCCATTGACGTCAATAATGACGTATGTTCCCAT
AGTAACGCCAATAGGGACTTTCCATTGACGTCAATGGGTGGAGTATTTACGGTAAACTGCCCACTTGGCA
GTACATCAAGTGTATCATATGCCAAGTACGCCCCCTATTGACGTCAATGACGGTAAATGGCCCGCCTGGC
ATTATGCCCAGTACATGACCTTATGGGACTTTCCTACTTGGCAGTACATCTACGTATTAGTCATCGCTAT
TACCATGGTGATGCGGTTTTGGCAGTACATCAATGGGCGTGGATAGCGGTTTGACTCACGGGGATTTCCA
AGTCTCCACCCCATTGACGTCAATGGGAGTTTGTTTTGGCACCAAAATCAACGGGACTTTCCAAAATGTC
GTAACAACTCCGCCCCATTGACGCAAATGGGCGGTAGGCGTGTACGGTGGGAGGTCTATATAAGCAGAGC
TGGTTTAGTGAACCGTCAGATCCGCTAGCATGCTGACCCAGAGAGAAATTGATAGGCAGGAAGTGATTAA
CGAGCTGTTTGTGACCGAGGCAAGCCATCTGAGAACCCTGAGAGTGCTGGACCTGATCTTCTACCAGAGG
ATGAAGAAAGAGAACCTGATGCCCCGGGAGGAACTGGCTAGACTGTTTCCAAACCTGCCCGAGCTGATCG
AAATTCACAATTCCTGGTGCGAAGCAATGAAGAAACTGCGCGAGGAAGGACCTATCATTAAGGAGATTTC
TGACCTGATGCTGGCTAGGTTCGATGGCCCAGCACGCGAGGAACTGCAGCAGGTGGCCGCTCAGTTTTGC
TCATACCAGAGCATCGCCCTGGAACTGATTAAGACTAAACAGAGAAAGGAGTCTAGGTTCCAGCTGTTTA
TGCAGGAGGCTGAAAGTCACCCACAGTGTCGGAGACTGCAGCTGCGCGACCTGATCATTAGCGAAATGCA
GCGACTGACAAAGTATCCCCTGCTGCTGGAAAGCATCATCAAGCACACTGAGGGCGGGACCTCCGAGCAT
GAAAAGCTGTGCAGGGCCCGCGATCAGTGTCGGGAGATCCTGAAGTACGTGAACGAGGCTGTCAAACAGA
CCGAAAATCGACATCGGCTGGAGGGCTATCAGAAAAGACTGGACGCTACAGCACTGGAAAGGGCCAGTAA
CCCCCTGGCAGCCGAGTTCAAGTCACTGGATCTGACCACACGGAAAATGATCCACGAGGGGCCTCTGACC
TGGAGAATTAGTAAGGACAAAACACTGGATCTGCATGTGCTGCTGCTGGAAGACCTGCTGGTCCTGCTGC
AGAAGCAGGATGAGAAACTGCTGCTGAAGTGCCACAGCAAAACTGCAGTGGGCAGCTCCGACTCCAAGCA
GACCTTTTCTCCTGTCCTGAAACTGAATGCCGTGCTGATCCGATCAGTCGCAACAGATAAGCGGGCCTTC
TTTATCATTTGTACTAGCAAACTGGGGCCCCCTCAGATCTACGAACTGGTGGCCCTGACATCTAGTGATA
AGAACACTTGGATGGAGCTGCTGGAGGAAGCCGTGCGCAATGCTACCCGACATCCAGGAGAGTTCTCCGC
AGGGGGGTCAGCAGGGGGGTCCGCAGGGGGGTCCGCAGGGGGGTCAGCAGGAGGGGCTCTCGAGGCCACC
ATGAAGATGGACAAAAAGACTATAGTTTGGTTTAGAAGAGACCTAAGGATTGAGGATAATCCTGCATTAG
CAGCAGCTGCTCACGAAGGATCTGTTTTTCCTGTCTTCATTTGGTGTCCTGAAGAAGAAGGACAGTTTTA
TCCTGGAAGAGCTTCAAGATGGTGGATGAAACAATCACTTGCTCACTTATCTCAATCCTTGAAGGCTCTT
GGATCTGACCTCACTTTAATCAAAACCCACAACACGATTTCAGCGATCTTGGATTGTATCCGCGTTACCG
GTGCTACAAAAGTCGTCTTTAACCACCTCTATGATCCTGTTTCGTTAGTTCGGGACCATACCGTAAAGGA
GAAGCTGGTGGAACGTGGGATCTCTGTGCAAAGCTACAATGGAGATCTATTGTATGAACCGTGGGAGATA
TACTGCGAAAAGGGCAAACCTTTTACGAGTTTCAATTCTTACTGGAAGAAATGCTTAGATATGTCGATTG
AATCCGTTATGCTTCCTCCTCCTTGGCGGTTGATGCCAATAACTGCAGCGGCTGAAGCGATTTGGGCGTG
TTCGATTGAAGAACTAGGGCTGGAGAATGAGGCCGAGAAACCGAGCAATGCGTTGTTAACTAGAGCTTGG
TCTCCAGGATGGAGCAATGCTGATAAGTTACTAAATGAGTTCATCGAGAAGCAGTTGATAGATTATGCAA
AGAACAGCAAGAAAGTTGTTGGGAATTCTACTTCACTACTTTCTCCGTATCTCCATTTCGGGGAAATAAG
CGTCAGACACGTTTTCCAGTGTGCCCGGATGAAACAAATTATATGGGCAAGAGATAAGAACAGTGAAGGA
GAAGAAAGTGCAGATCTTTTTCTTAGGGGAATCGGTTTAAGAGAGTATTCTCGGTATATATGTTTCAACT
TCCCGTTTACTCACGAGCAATCGTTGTTGAGTCATCTTCGGTTTTTCCCTTGGGATGCTGATGTTGATAA
GTTCAAGGCCTGGAGACAAGGCAGGACCGGTTATCCGTTGGTGGATGCCGGAATGAGAGAGCTTTGGGCT
ACCGGATGGATGCATAACAGAATAAGAGTGATTGTTTCAAGCTTTGCTGTGAAGTTTCTTCTCCTTCCAT
GGAAATGGGGAATGAAGTATTTCTGGGATACACTTTTGGATGCTGATTTGGAATGTGACATCCTTGGCTG
GCAGTATATCTCTGGGAGTATCCCCGATGGCCACGAGCTTGATCGCTTGGACAATCCCGCGTTACAAGGC
GCCAAATATGACCCAGAAGGTGAGTACATAAGGCAATGGCTTCCCGAGCTTGCGAGATTGCCAACTGAAT
GGATCCATCATCCATGGGACGCTCCTTTAACCGTACTCAAAGCTTCTGGTGTGGAACTCGGAACAAACTA
TGCGAAACCCATTGTAGACATCGACACAGCTCGTGAGCTACTAGCTAAAGCTATTTCAAGAACCCGTGAA
GCACAGATCATGATCGGAGCAGCAGCCCGGGATCCACCGGTCGCCACCATGGTGAGCAAGGGCGAGGAGG
ATAACATGGCCATCATCAAGGAGTTCATGCGCTTCAAGGTGCACATGGAGGGCTCCGTGAACGGCCACGA
GTTCGAGATCGAGGGCGAGGGCGAGGGCCGCCCCTACGAGGGCACCCAGACCGCCAAGCTGAAGGTGACC
AAGGGTGGCCCCCTGCCCTTCGCCTGGGACATCCTGTCCCCTCAGTTCATGTACGGCTCCAAGGCCTACG
TGAAGCACCCCGCCGACATCCCCGACTACTTGAAGCTGTCCTTCCCCGAGGGCTTCAAGTGGGAGCGCGT
GATGAACTTCGAGGACGGCGGCGTGGTGACCGTGACCCAGGACTCCTCCCTGCAGGACGGCGAGTTCATC
TACAAGGTGAAGCTGCGCGGCACCAACTTCCCCTCCGACGGCCCCGTAATGCAGAAGAAGACCATGGGCT
GGGAGGCCTCCTCCGAGCGGATGTACCCCGAGGACGGCGCCCTGAAGGGCGAGATCAAGCAGAGGCTGAA
GCTGAAGGACGGCGGCCACTACGACGCTGAGGTCAAGACCACCTACAAGGCCAAGAAGCCCGTGCAGCTG
CCCGGCGCCTACAACGTCAACATCAAGTTGGACATCACCTCCCACAACGAGGACTACACCATCGTGGAAC
AGTACGAACGCGCCGAGGGCCGCCACTCCACCGGCGGCATGGACGAGCTGTACAAGTAAAGCGGCCGCGA
CTCTAGATCATAATCAGCCATACCACATTTGTAGAGGTTTTACTTGCTTTAAAAAACCTCCCACACCTCC
CCCTGAACCTGAAACATAAAATGAATGCAATTGTTGTTGTTAACTTGTTTATTGCAGCTTATAATGGTTA
CAAATAAAGCAATAGCATCACAAATTTCACAAATAAAGCATTTTTTTCACTGCATTCTAGTTGTGGTTTG
TCCAAACTCATCAATGTATCTTAAGGCGTAAATTGTAAGCGTTAATATTTTGTTAAAATTCGCGTTAAAT
TTTTGTTAAATCAGCTCATTTTTTAACCAATAGGCCGAAATCGGCAAAATCCCTTATAAATCAAAAGAAT
AGACCGAGATAGGGT
[37 nt withheld, positions 4356-4392]
AAAGAACGTGGACTCCAACGTCAAAGG
[49 nt withheld, positions 4420-4468]
T
[91 nt withheld, positions 4470-4560]
G
[124 nt withheld, positions 4562-4685]
CAGGTGGCACTTTTCGGGGAAATGTGCGCGGAACCCCTATTTGTTTATTTTTCTAAATACATTCAAATAT
GTATCCGCTCATGAGACAATAACCCTGATAAATGCTTCAATAATATTGAAAAAGGAAGAGTCCTGAGGCG
GAAAGAACCAGCTGTGGAATGTGTGTCAGTTAGGGTGTGGAAAGTCCCCAGGCTCCCCAGCAGGCAGAAG
TATGCAAAGCATGCATCTCAATTAGTCAGCAACCAGGTGTGGAAAGTCCCCAGGCTCCCCAGCAGGCAGA
AGTATGCAAAGCATGCATCTCAATTAGTCAGCAACCATAGTCCCGCCCCTAACTCCGCCCATCCCGCCCC
TAACTCCGCCCAGTTCCGCCCATTCTCCGCCCCATGGCTGACTAATTTTTTTTATTTATGCAGAGGCCGA
GGCCGCCTCGGCCTCTGAGCTATTCCAGAAGTAGTGAGGAGGCTTTTTTGGAGGCCTAGGCTTTTGCAAA
GATCGATCAAGAGACAGGATGAGGATCGTTTCGCATGATTGAACAAGATGGATTGCACGCAGGTTCTCCG
GCCGCTTGGGTGGAGAGGCTATTCGGCTATGACTGGGCACAACAGACAATCGGCTGCTCTGATGCCGCCG
TGTTCCGGCTGTCAGCGCAGGGGCGCCCGGTTCTTTTTGTCAAGACCGACCTGTCCGGTGCCCTGAATGA
ACTGCAAGACGAGGCAGCGCGGCTATCGTGGCTGGCCACGACGGGCGTTCCTTGCGCAGCTGTGCTCGAC
GTTGTCACTGAAGCGGGAAGGGACTGGCTGCTATTGGGCGAAGTGCCGGGGCAGGATCTCCTGTCATCTC
ACCTTGCTCCTGCCGAGAAAGTATCCATCATGGCTGATGCAATGCGGCGGCTGCATACGCTTGATCCGGC
TACCTGCCCATTCGACCACCAAGCGAAACATCGCATCGAGCGAGCACGTACTCGGATGGAAGCCGGTCTT
GTCGATCAGGATGATCTGGACGAAGAGCATCAGGGGCTCGCGCCAGCCGAACTGTTCGCCAGGCTCAAGG
CGAGCATGCCCGACGGCGAGGATCTCGTCGTGACCCATGGCGATGCCTGCTTGCCGAATATCATGGTGGA
AAATGGCCGCTTTTCTGGATTCATCGACTGTGGCCGGCTGGGTGTGGCGGACCGCTATCAGGACATAGCG
TTGGCTACCCGTGATATTGCTGAAGAGCTTGGCGGCGAATGGGCTGACCGCTTCCTCGTGCTTTACGGTA
TCGCCGCTCCCGATTCGCAGCGCATCGCCTTCTATCGCCTTCTTGACGAGTTCTTCTGAGCGGGACTCTG
GGGTTCGAAATGACCGACCAAGCGACGCCCAACCTGCCATCACGAGATTTCGATTCCACCGCCGCCTTCT
ATGAAAGGTTGGGCTTCGGAATCGTTTTCCGGGACGCCGGCTGGATGATCCTCCAGCGCGGGGATCTCAT
GCTGGAGTTCTTCGCCCACCCTAGGGGGAGGCTAACTGAAACACGGAAGGAGACAATACCGGAAGGAACC
CGCGCTATGACGGCAATAAAAAGACAGAATAAAACGCACGGTGTTGGGTCGTTTGTTCATAAACGCGGGG
TTCGGTCCCAGGGCTGGCACTCTGTCGATACCCCACCGAGACCCCATTGGGGCCAATACGCCCGCGTTTC
TTCCTTTTCCCCACCCCACCCCCCAAGTTCGGGTGAAGGCCCAGGGCTCGCAGCCAACGTCGGGGCGGCA
GGCCCTGCCATAGCCTCAGGTTACTCATATATACTTTAGATTGATTTAAAACTTCATTTTTAATTTAAAA
GGATCTAGGTGAAGATCCTTTTTGATAATCTCATGACCAAAATCCCTTAACGTGAGTTTTCGTTCCACTG
AGCGTCAGACCCCGTAGAAAAGATCAAAGGATCTTCTTGAGATCCTTTTTTTCTGCGCGTAATCTGCTGC
TTGCAAACAAAAAAACCACCGCTACCAGCGGTGGTTTGTTTGCCGGATCAAGAGCTACCAACTCTTTTTC
CGAAGGTAACTGGCTTCAGCAGAGCGCAGATACCAAATACTGTTCTTCTAGTGTAGCCGTAGTTAGGCCA
CCACTTCAAGAACTCTGTAGCACCGCCTACATACCTCGCTCTGCTAATCCTGTTACCAGTGGCTGCTGCC
AGTGGCGATAAGTCGTGTCTTACCGGGTTGGACTCAAGACGATAGTTACCGGATAAGGCGCAGCGGTCGG
GCTGAACGGGGGGTTCGTGCACACAGCCCAGCTTGGAGCGAACGACCTACACCGAACTGAGATACCTACA
GCGTGAGCTATGAGAAAGCGCCACGCTTCCCGAAGGGAGAAAGGCGGACAGGTATCCGGTAAGCGGCAGG
GTCGGAACAGGAGAGCGCACGAGGGAGCTTCCAGGGGGAAACGCCTGGTATCTTTATAGTCCTGTCGGGT
TTCGCCACCTCTGACTTGAGCGTCGATTTTTGTGATGCTCGTCAGGGGGGCGGAGCCTATGGAAAAACGC
CAGCAACGCGGCCTTTTTACGGTTCCTGGCCTTTTGCTGGCCTTTTGCTCACATGTTCTTTCCTGCGTTA
TCCCCTGATTCTGTGGATAACCGTATTACCGCCATGCATTAGTTAT
Features (pLannotate 1.2.2; 16 found; start..end, strand, type, name):
     54..357     +  enhancer       CMV enhancer: human cytomegalovirus immediate early enhancer
    358..561     +  promoter       CMV promoter: human cytomegalovirus (CMV) immediate early promoter
    593..1669    +  CDS            ARHGEF11 (fragment): ARHGB_HUMAN - Also known as KIAA0380. Experimental evidence at protein level: Swiss-Prot protein existence level 1. May play a role in the regulation of RhoA GTPase by guanine nucleotide-binding alpha-12 (GNA12) and alpha-13 (GNA13). Acts as guanine nucleotide exchange factor (GEF) for RhoA GTPase and may act as GTPase-activating protein (GAP) for GNA12 and GNA13. Involved in neurotrophin-induced neurite outgrowth. From Homo sapiens (Human).
   1751..3244    +  CDS            CRY2PHR: N-terminal photolyase homology region of Arabidopsis thaliana cryptochrome 2 binds to CIB1 upon exposure to blue light (Kennedy et al., 2010)
   3245..3261    +  misc_feature   MCS (fragment): multiple cloning site
   3269..3976    +  CDS            mCherry: mCherry is a basic (constitutively fluorescent) red fluorescent protein published in 2004, derived from Discosoma sp.. It is reported to be a very rapidly-maturing monomer with low acid sensitivity.
   3996..4079    +  CDS            large T antigen (fragment): large T antigen from SV40 (simian virus 40)
   4102..4223    +  polyA_signal   SV40 poly(A) signal: SV40 polyadenylation signal
   4257..4685    -  rep_origin     f1 ori (sequence partly withheld): f1 bacteriophage origin of replication; arrow indicates direction of (+) strand synthesis
   4712..4816    +  promoter       AmpR promoter: bla
   4818..5175    +  promoter       SV40 promoter: SV40 enhancer and early promoter
   5210..6004    +  CDS            NeoR/KanR: aminoglycoside phosphotransferase from Tn5; aph(3')-II (or nptII); confers resistance to neomycin, kanamycin, and G418 (Geneticin®)
   6025..6177    +  CDS            ble (fragment): BLE_KLEPN - Experimental evidence at protein level: Swiss-Prot protein existence level 1. Binding protein with a strong affinity to the bleomycin family of antibiotics. Binds to CL990; an antimitotic-antibiotic compound. From Klebsiella pneumoniae.
   6236..6283    +  polyA_signal   HSV TK poly(A) signal: herpes simplex virus thymidine kinase polyadenylation signal (Cole and Stacy, 1985)
   6374..6390    -  polyA_signal   bGH poly(A) signal (fragment): bovine growth hormone polyadenylation signal
   6612..7200    +  rep_origin     ori: high-copy-number ColE1/pMB1/pBR322/pUC origin of replication
