[The description below was written by a language model from this plasmid's Addgene catalogue record and pLannotate feature annotations shown in this document.]
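Description:
ARHGEF11(DHPH)-CRY2-mCherry, also known as optoGEF-RhoA, is a mammalian expression plasmid built on the Clontech pmCherryN1 backbone. It is propagated in E. coli from a high-copy ColE1/pUC-type origin under kanamycin selection. The single NeoR/KanR gene (Tn5 aminoglycoside phosphotransferase) sits behind both a bacterial bla-type promoter and the SV40 enhancer/early promoter and ends in an HSV TK polyadenylation signal, so it can also confer G418 resistance in mammalian cells. An f1 origin is also present. The small annotated fragments of SV40 large T antigen, ble and the bGH poly(A) signal look like backbone remnants rather than functional parts. The catalogue gives a total size of 7,663 bp, while the annotated full-sequence record is 7,321 nt; the record does not explain the difference.

The payload is one open reading frame driven by the CMV immediate-early enhancer and promoter and terminated by the SV40 poly(A) signal. From N- to C-terminus it encodes a fragment of human ARHGEF11 (PDZ-RhoGEF) corresponding to the catalytic DH-PH domain, which acts as a guanine nucleotide exchange factor for RhoA. This is followed by CRY2PHR, residues 1–498 of Arabidopsis thaliana cryptochrome 2, and then mCherry as a C-terminal red fluorescent tag. The CRY2-mCherry portion derives from an earlier CRY2PHR-mCherryN1 plasmid. The catalogue's Entrez link to human CRY2 does not match this Arabidopsis origin.

CRY2PHR binds CIB1 under blue light, so illumination can relocalise the GEF domain to wherever a CIB1-derived anchor is placed; that partner is not encoded on this plasmid. mCherry lets the movement be followed by imaging. The associated work used the construct for optogenetic control of RhoA activity, cellular forces and mechanotransduction.
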