Addgene plasmid #89481: ARHGEF11(DHPH)-CRY2-mCherry
Purpose: Also known as optoGEF-RhoA, encodes for a fusion between CRY2(1-498)-mCherry and the DHPH domain of ARHGEF11
Depositing lab: Xavier Trepat Guixer. Publication: Optogenetic control of cellular forces and mechanotransduction. Valon L, Marin-Llaurado A, Wyatt T, Charras G, Trepat X. Nat Commun. 2017 Feb 10;8:14396. doi: 10.1038/ncomms14396. PubMed 28186127.
Backbone
  Vector backbone: pmCherryN1
  Backbone manufacturer: Clontech
  Backbone size w/o insert (bp): 3939
  Total vector size (bp): 7663
  Vector type: Mammalian Expression
Growth in bacteria
  Bacterial resistance: Kanamycin, 50 μg/mL
  Growth temperature: 37°C
  Growth strain: DH5alpha
  Copy number: High Copy
Gene/Insert
  Gene/Insert name: ARHGEF11(DHPH) - CRY2(1-498) - mCherry (alt names: optoGEF-RhoA; PDZ-RhoGEF(DHPH)-CRY2(1-498)-mCherry)
  Species: H. sapiens (human), A. thaliana (mustard weed)
  Entrez Gene: CRY2 (a.k.a. HCRY2, PHLL2); ARHGEF11 (a.k.a. GTRAP48, PDZ-RHOGEF)
  Promoter: CMV
  Tag / fusion protein: mCherry (C terminal on insert)
  Cloning method: Unknown
  Sequencing primers: 5′ CMV-F; 3′ SV40pA-R
Resource information
  A portion of this plasmid was derived from a plasmid made by: CRY2(1-498)-mCherry fusion comes from the lab of Chandra Tucker: pCRY2PHR-mCherryN1 (plasmid # 26866)
Terms and licenses: Academic/Nonprofit Terms; Industry Terms: Not Available to Industry
How to cite: ARHGEF11(DHPH)-CRY2-mCherry was a gift from Xavier Trepat Guixer (Addgene plasmid # 89481 ; http://n2t.net/addgene:89481 ; RRID:Addgene_89481)
